>Addgene plasmid #162069 | LR (bact: HyPer) | addgene full sequence | sequence record 325985 | Addgene NGS Result
CGAGCAGGAAACAGCTATGACCATGATTACGCCAAGCTATCAACTTTGTATAGAAAAGTTGAAAATTCCA
GTTTGAAGAAACTTTTCAAGACTCACCTTTTCACTGTTGGTCTTAATTTAGGTTGATTATTTTTGTCAAT
TTAATAATTACATTGTATTGTTCATATTTTATTGTCTTATTGTGGTGTTTTTACAGCTTTTTTATTGTTC
TGCTTTGTTACTGTTTGCCTTGTATGCATTGTAGCGCTTTGGGTCTGAGAAAAGCGCACTATAAATAAAC
TGTATTATTATTATTAGGGATGGACATCACGGTGGCGCGATGGGTGGCACAATTACCTCACAGCAAGTAG
GTTGCTGTTTAGAGCCCCGGCTGGATCAGTTGGCAGTTCTGTGTGGAGTTTGCATGTTCTCCCTGTTCAA
GTAGGTTTCCTCCCGGTGCTCTGGTTTCCCCTCACAAGTCCAAAGACATGATGTATAGGTGAATGGGGTA
AGCTAAATTGACCATAGTGAGTGTGTGTGTGTGTGTGAATGAGAGTGTATAGGTGTTTCCCAGTGTTAGG
TTGCAACTGGAAGGACATCTGCTGTGTAAAACATATGCAGGATAAGTTGGCGGTTCATTCCCCTATGGTG
ACCCCTGGTTAATTAAAGGACTAAGTTGAAAATGAATGAATGAATGAATGATTAGAGATAAACCGATACC
ACTTTTTTACAAACCGATATGAGTACAAGTATAATAGTTTCTGTTACTCGACAATACTGAGTACCGATTC
TGATACTTCTTGGATTTGGTTTCAATGTAATTAATTTGAAAGAAGGTTTTATTTCTTGCCTGTCGCAAGG
ATGAACACAAAAATCTTTACCAGAAGGATATTTTAAGCTAAGAATATACGCACGTTGTTGACAACCCTGT
ATCGATTACCGATTAAACGTGGACATTTAAAGGATAAGTTATGCTTGCGCCATCACAACTTTACACATTA
CATGATCAAAGATCATATTGAATATTCGGTTTATTCGTCAGAAGCCTATAGATTTGTTAAAAGTGTATTT
TATAAACGGATGGTTTATAAAGACTAAGCTATTAATATATCAGACATTCATTAATACATCAAGACATCGA
TGTCAGGTAGGACAACAAATCACATCCATGTAATGAAATCTTGTTGAGTGGTATTGGTGCGTGGTTTCAG
CATTTCATGTGCAATACGAGTAAGAATATTTTAACCAAGTATCGACCCAAAACCTGATACTGGTATCGGT
GCATCCCTTATTATTATTATTATCAAAAACACACTTGTTTTATTTATGTGGGTGCCAAACAACAAACTAT
GAAATGCAGCATGACACGCCCAAAAAGTGTTCCTTTGAGAACAACTTCATAAATATGTTTCTTATCATTA
TGCATGAATGGTGTACTGGGAGAGCTTTGGTATCAGAATTGAGATAAGAGACTTTGGCATTCTAAAGGAC
AATGACATTATCACACTGACAGTCAACAACACTTTATTGCTCTGGAAATCTTATGTCATGGGGCAAAGCT
GAGGTTCATTAGGACAGTACCTTATTTAGAGATGAATGGGAAGGCTGTAGTGGGCTGCTATCAGGGAAGG
GTGGTGGTCCTCGGGGGAACTATGGACTCACAAAAGCACATCTGCTGTAACAAGATCCCCTGTGCAATCT
ACAAAAGTTACAAAGAGAAGCATGGTTGGTTAAAAAATAGAATTGACTGGATATGCTGAATGCATTGTTT
GTTGTGTGTTACATCACATTAACCACAGATTGGTGCTAAATATTTGCTTATCTTATAAAAACCTGTGTGT
TTATAAAGGGGGGTGTGGATGGATGCTTGGCATTCTTTGAAAAGATGTTGGGGGATGGAAGGAGGAGACC
TTATTGATGAGTATCCAGTTTGCAGATAACAAGTTTTTAGACATTCATACTATGATGCTGTTTATGTCTG
TTTTTTCTCATTTTTTCTATACACAAACAGCTATAAAACATTCACTTTTATATCTGATGCTGTATATTAA
ATTTCGTTGTATTTATTCTGTTTGCTCTGTTGGGTCATAGCTAGGGCCAGACAGAATCTGCTGACATTTT
TTGCTTTTTCTGCAGAGAATTTTGTAAACAATCTGTGATTTATGCGAGATTTTTTCGGGAGTATCGTAAC
TAAAAACTTACTATATGAAATAAAAAAAAATAATACCTTTTTAACTTTTAATAAATATATACAATGCAAG
TCCACCTAGATCCAATTATTTGGTCGACAAAGCAAGTCTCTCACATAATATATCTTCTAAAAGACAGAAA
ACATTACTTTCAGACCATATTGTAATCAAATGAACACTTTCATATTAGTCAATAATATTACGGAAATGTA
TTTAAAAACTGAATAAACATATATTTACACCTTTGTCTTTATTTCTAGAGTGCTTTTACAATGTAGATTG
TGTCAAAGCAGCTTAACTTAGAGGATTAGTATAGTAAATTGAAACTGTGTCAGTCCATTTTTTAAGAGTT
TAAGTTCAGTTCAGTTTAGTTCAGTGTGAGTTAATTTTTACTGCTGAGAGTCCAAACACTAAAGAGCAAA
TCCAAATACACAAGTCAATAAATAAACTCAATGATGGGCTAAAGATCTGGGGAAATCTGCAGATTTCTGT
GCGCACAGATTCTGTGTGGGCCTAGTCATTACCTATACTCAACGTTTACTCTGAGAAACTTCCATATTTT
AGAGGTAAAATGCTCAGAATTGTAAAAAGTCTTGTCAAAATACTTGGAATTTGCCAAAAACAAAATAAAA
GTCACATCACCTCATTGTCCTTGGTATCAGCAAGCACTTTTAACACAATCAGCTGTTTTTGTTTATAACT
CCCACTGAAGGCCATGTGCATTACTCCCAAGTTACACAGTAAAAAGTCACATGTAGTTTATCATGATCAC
TGCTGCTCAAGCACAGCTTTATCTGTTATTCAGTGTGGCAATATCTGAAATGTGTGCAAAATATTATTTA
TTGTAGCTGATCACCAACACTTTCAGTGTTTTTTTTTTCTACTTTTAATGAGAATTATGTTCTTAGGATT
TATCCTTATAAACCTCTTTAAAAAGAAATGTTATGTCTGCATAGACACGACATGAAATTATGAACAGAAA
ATTTAACTATTTAAGATCAAGACTTGACATATAACATTTCTAATGAACATTAAACCTGAGGTAGGCCCAC
TTGCAAAAATGTAACTGCTATCACTCACTTTATACATCATTGTGTAACTTGTACACACAAAAATAGTGAA
GCAATGTGGCATGGAATGCAGGTCCCATTCATTCAAAGTTATTAAAGCACTTTCTTAAAGTGCATTACTA
CTGAGCTAAGACCAGCTAGTTGCTCATACAACATACTACAAGTAGTGTCATCCTAATTTGGATAAAAAAA
ATGTCCATTTTATACATGGAAAAGTACTCATTAGATCCCCCATTGTTTGTATTACGGTATTTCGTGAACA
CAAGAGGTAAATGACCTACAGAGCTGCTGTTGTGTTAGATTGAAAACACAACACAGGATCATGGAGGCAT
CCATCATTATGACGCATTCTGCCACTTGTAACTCTGCACAGACTTTTTGAAAAGTTTAATTGAGTCTTGG
CGTTGTCGCAGAAAAATACGAAAAATTCTGTGTTAAAATTTGCAAATAAAAATTCCAGTTTTATAGGAAA
TCGCCATGGCCTTGTTCTTTAACCAGTTAAGCTTCCCCTTCTTTCACTCTCAAGTTGCAAGAAGCAAGTG
TAGCAATGTGCACGCGACAGCCGGGTGTGTGACGCTGGACCAATCAGAGCACAGAGCTCCGAAAGTTTAC
CTTTTATGGCTAGAGCCGGGTATGTGCCGTCATATAAAAGAGCGCGCCCAGCTTTTCAGCCTCACTTTGA
GCTCCTCCACACGCAGCTAGTGCGGAATATCATCTGCTTGTAACCCATTCTCTTAAGTCGACAACCCCCC
AAACCCAAGGTGAGTTGGTTTTACAGTTTTTAAGCGTTTAATTATAGTTTCTATCTATTAATGTTAAGTA
AAATGTGTAAATGGATAAATATGATTTGATGAAGTCTTTAGACAGTTCATAACGGTCTCTTTGTAGTTAT
CTACTAGGTTTGATTTATAAGTGGTGGTTCTTTTGATAATCTATGTTACATTTAATAAATATTGGCTGTA
TCTTAACTTTTTTGTAGCGTTAGTGGATGTGGCAGGTGAGAATGTCGGTAATTTAACGTGACCAGTCGTA
GGCACGACATTGAACATTGAATAGGCCGGTGTGAAATGGGTGTTAAGTCTTAATATAAAGTTGTGTTCTG
GCTAATCTCTCTTTAACAGCCATAAATGTGATTTTTAACTACAGTTTTGAGGGTGCTGGTGAGCATGTTG
CACACTTGATGGATAGCCGGCATGGGAAGTTCTTTGTGCAGGCAGTGCTGCAGCAGGGTGTGACCTACTT
TAGCTAGCCGGCTAACCAGCTCTCATCTGATGTAACGTAAACCCCATCAATCTAACATCGGCTCATTCGT
GCTTTATAAGATCGAAGATCTTGTTATTAGTAACGGGTATTGGCATTTAGTTTTAACTTGGTTAATTTTC
TTTTTGTTATGTGTTCTATTTAAATGTAGCCTGCAGCCCCCTCTGTCTTTAATGAAGCTGAAGATTAACG
TTAACGTTAGTGAAGTGTTGTATCCGCTATGAAAGATTTGAATTTTAGAGGTGTGGTCCACTTTAATAAC
GGCTGCGGAGTTCTCTGGCTGCACTTCAGCCGCTGTGACTGTCGAAGCAGAGCCCATCAGTTTTTCAGGA
TCTCGGTGATTTTTGAGGCTAGACTATGAACTGAACCGACTGAGAGTGACCGTCCAGAAATGCTTTAGTG
TGAAGTCTCCGCTCACGAGGAGTCCGTGGACTGACTGCAGATCTGTGACGCAGTAACACCCGGCGGCAGA
CACCCGTTGAAATGCGGTTGTGTAATTGATCGCAGGCGAGGGTGGAAGAGGATGTGAAACTTCATTTGTG
TAAAATTTAGGGAGTGGTCCTGGTGTGATGAATGTCGAAATCTGTTCCTTTTTACTGAGCCCTACGACTC
TGGCTGAGTGCCACACCGCCGGCAGCCGCAAAGCGGCTCAAACCATTGCCTTTTATGGTAATAATGAGAG
AATGCAGAGGGACTTCCTTTGTCTGGCATATCTGAGGCGCGCGCTGTCACTAGCGCCCACCAGCGGTCAG
ACTGTAGAATGCAGAGCAAAACAGGAAGTTGACTCCAGATGGTCACATGCTTGCTGAAACGCCTCTCCCT
GGCAGCAGTGCAATTCTAACAGTTTCCCTTTCTTTTACAGTTCAGCCTCAAGTTTGTACAAAAAAGCAGG
CTCGATGGAGATGGCAAGCCAGCAGGGCGAGACGATGTCCGGACCGCTGCACATTGGTTTGATTCCCACA
GTTGGACCGTACCTGCTACCGCATATTATCCCTATGCTGCACCAGACCTTTCCAAAGCTGGAAATGTATC
TGCATGAAGCACAGACCCACCAGTTACTGGCGCAACTGGACAGCGGCAAACTCGATTGCGTGATCCTCGC
GCTGGTGAAAGAGAGCGAAGCATTCATTGAAGTGCCGTTGTTTGATGAGCCAATGTTGCTGGCTATCTAT
GAAGATCACCCGTGGGCGAACCGCGAATGCGTACCGATGGCCGATCTGGCAGGGGAAAAACTGCTGATGC
TGGAAGATGGTCACTGTTTGCGCGATCAGGCAATGTCCGCCGGCTACAACAGCGACAACGTCTATATCAT
GGCCGACAAGCAGAAGAACGGCATCAAGGCCAACTTCAAGATCCGCCACAACGTCGAGGACGGCAGCGTG
CAGCTCGCCGACCACTACCAGCAGAACACCCCCATCGGCGACGGCCCCGTGCTGCTGCCCGACAACCACT
ACCTGAGCTTCCAGTCCGTCCTGAGCAAAGACCCCAACGAGAAGCGCGATCACATGGTCCTGCTGGAGTT
CGTGACCGCCGCCGGGATCACTCTCGGCATGGACGAGCTGTACAACGTGGATGGCGGTAGCGGTGGCACC
GGCAGCAAGGGCGAGGAGCTGTTCACCGGGGTGGTGCCCATCCTGGTCGAGCTGGACGGCGACGTAAACG
GCCACAAGTTCAGCGTGTCCGGCGAGGGCGAGGGCGATGCCACCTACGGCAAGCTGACCCTGAAGCTGAT
CTGCACCACCGGCAAGCTGCCCGTGCCCTGGCCCACCCTCGTGACCACCCTCGGCTACGGCCTGAAGTGC
TTCGCCCGCTACCCCGACCACATGAAGCAGCACGACTTCTTCAAGTCCGCCATGCCCGAAGGCTACGTCC
AGGAGCGCACCATCTTCTTCAAGGACGACGGCAACTACAAGACCCGCGCCGAGGTGAAGTTCGAGGGCGA
CACCCTGGTGAACCGCATCGAGCTGAAGGGCATCGGCTTCAAGGAGGACGGCAACATCCTGGGGCACAAG
CTGGAGTACAACGGCACCGGTTTCTGTTTTGAAGCCGGGGCGGATGAAGATACACACTTCCGCGCGACCA
GCCTGGAAACTCTGCGCAACATGGTGGCGGCAGGTAGCGGGATCACTTTACTGCCAGCGCTGGCTGTGCC
GCCGGAGCGCAAACGCGATGGGGTTGTTTATCTGCCGTGCATTAAGCCGGAACCACGCCGCACTATTGGC
CTGGTTTATCGTCCTGGCTCACCGCTGCGCAGCCGCTATGAGCAGCTGGCAGAGGCCATCCGCGCAAGAA
TGGATGGCCATTTCGATAAAGTTTTAAAACAGGCGGTTTAACACCCAGCTTTCTTGTACAAAGTGGGGGA
TCCAGACATGATAAGATACATTGATGAGTTTGGACAAACCACAACTAGAATGCAGTGAAAAAAATGCTTT
ATTTGTGAAATTTGTGATGCTATTGCTTTATTTGTAACCATTATAAGCTGCAATAAACAAGTTAACAACA
ACAATTGCATTCATTTTATGTTTCAGGTTCAGGGGGAGGTGTGGGAGGTTTTTTCCAACTTTATTATACA
TAGTTGATAATTCACTGGCCGTCGTTTTACGGTACCATCGATGATGATCCAGACATGATAAGATACATTG
ATGAGTTTGGACAAACCACAACTAGAATGCAGTGAAAAAAATGCTTTATTTGTGAAATTTGTGATGCTAT
TGCTTTATTTGTAACCATTATAAGCTGCAATAAACAAGTTAACAACAACAATTGCATTCATTTTATGTTT
CAGGTTCAGGGGGAGGTGTGGGAGGTTTTTTAAAGCAAGTAAAACCTCTACAAATGTGGTATGGCTGATT
ATGATCCTCTAGATCAGATCTCTTGTTTATTGCAGCTTATAATGGTTACAAATAAAGCAATAGCATCACA
AATTTCACAAATAAAGCATTTTTTTCACTGCATTCTAGTTGTGGTTTGTCCAAACTCATCAATGTATCTT
ATCATGTCTGGATCTACGTAATACGACTCACTATAGTTCTAGAGGCTCGAGAGGGGCCGCTTTACTTGTA
CAGCTCGTCCATGCCGAGAGTGATCCCGGCGGCGGTCACGAACTCCAGCAGGACCATGTGATCGCGCTTC
TCGTTGGGGTCTTTGCTCAGGGCGGACTGGGTGCTCAGGTAGTGGTTGTCGGGCAGCAGCACGGGGCCGT
CGCCGATGGGGGTGTTCTGCTGGTAGTGGTCGGCGAGCTGCACGCTGCCGTCCTCGATGTTGTGGCGGAT
CTTGAAGTTCACCTTGATGCCGTTCTTCTGCTTGTCGGCCATGATATAGACGTTGTGGCTGTTGTAGTTG
TACTCCAGCTTGTGCCCCAGGATGTTGCCGTCCTCCTTGAAGTCGATGCCCTTCAGCTCGATGCGGTTCA
CCAGGGTGTCGCCCTCGAACTTCACCTCGGCGCGGGTCTTGTAGTTGCCGTCGTCCTTGAAGAAGATGGT
GCGCTCCTGGACGTAGCCTTCGGGCATGGCGGACTTGAAGAAGTCGTGCTGCTTCATGTGGTCGGGGTAG
CGGCTGAAGCACTGCACGCCGTAGGTCAGGGTGGTCACGAGGGTGGGCCAGGGCACGGGCAGCTTGCCGG
TGGTGCAGATGAACTTCAGGGTCAGCTTGCCGTAGGTGGCATCGCCCTCGCCCTCGCCGGACACGCTGAA
CTTGTGGCCGTTTACGTCGCCGTCCAGCTCGACCAGGATGGGCACCACCCCGGTGAACAGCTCCTCGCCC
TTGCTCACCATGGTCACTGTCTGCTTTGCTGTTGGTCTGGGCTCCTGGGTCACTGGCTTACTAATGGAGT
CTTTATGTATGAGGACTCTTATCAATTGTTCTTCTATAAAGGTCTGCAGTGTTTCTGTTCGTCCCCTACA
TGGACACCCAGAGCCTCCTAAATACAGGAGCCCTGATAACTGCACAAGTGCTCAGATTCCAGCAGGGTGG
AAAATGAGATAAAGTGTGCAGATGGGGAGGGGGACGTGAATGAGAGATTTGAGGGATGAAAAGGATGGAT
GAACGCATTGAAAATAGCCCCTTTCACAAAATAATACCAGTAAATTGTCATATAATTAATGACCAGACCT
TTACCTGTAAATGATGTGATGTTCATATACAGAAGAATGCCAACAATTTACAGATGATTTTACAAATTCT
TAATTTTCCTTTTCTAAATGGATTTGTTCACACATTATCTCTTCAAAGCAATTGAATTTTCTGGAAAAGA
TTGGCTGTGTGTGTAAAAGGTGCTACTGAGGAATTTAATGTGACATGGAATGAAGCAAACAGCAGCCTAA
GACAGGATGGCAGGAAAAATGTCACATGTTTAAAATAAGAGTGAAACCAACGACCTGGACTTATAGAGAC
TGTGTGTCCTTAGGCAAAGCTCTTGTACAAACAGTGCTTGTGACTGTGAAATTCGGGGTTTGCCTGGATT
GTGTTAAATGTGTGCTTGGATGTATCATAAAAAAGAATCGGTTCTCTGTATTTGACATTTTCTGTAATTT
ATCTAAAGTTACAACTGGCTATGCCTGATTTTTATCACTATTGAATCAATCATTTTAAAGAATGTTAAGT
CTGCTGATTTGGAGAGCTCATTTACATTTATTTTGAATGTCTCTTATTTAACACAACTGATTTAAGCTTT
AGATCTGCGAAGATACGGCCACGGGTGCTCTTGATCCTGTGGCTGATTTTGGACTGTGCTGCTCGCAGCT
GCTGATGAATCACATACTTCCTCCATTTTCTTCCACTGATTGACTGTTATAATTTCCCTAATTTCCAGGT
CAAGGTGCTGTGCATTGTGGTAATAGATGTGACATGACGTCACTTCCAAAGGACCAATGAACATGTCTGA
CCAATTTCATATAATGTGAAAACGATTTTCATAGGCAGAATAAATAACATTTAAATTAAACTGGGCATCA
GCGCAATTCAATTGGTTTGGTAATAGCAAGGGAAAATAGAATGAAGTGATCTCCAAAAAATAAGTACTTT
TTGACTGTAAATAAAATTGTAAGGAGTAAAAAGTACTTTTTTTTCTAAAAAAATGTAATTAAGTAAAAGT
AAAAGTATTGATTTTTAATTGTACTCAAGTAAAGTAAAAATCCCCAAAAATAATACTTAAGTACAGTAAT
CAAGTAAAATTACTCAAGTACTTTACACCTCTGGTTCTTGACCCCCTACCTTCAGCAAGCCCAGCAGATC
CACTAGTTCTAGAGCGGCCGCCACCGCGGTGGAGCTCCAGCTTTTGTTCCCTTTAGTGAGGGTTAATTGC
GCGCTTGGCGTAATCATGGTCATAGCTGTTTCCTGTGTGAAATTGTTATCCGCTCACAATTCCACACAAC
ATACGAGCCGGAAGCATAAAGTGTAAAGCCTGGGGTGCCTAATGAGTGAGCTAACTCACATTAATTGCGT
TGCGCTCACTGCCCGCTTTCCAGTCGGGAAACCTGTCGTGCCAGCTGCATTAATGAATCGGCCAACGCGC
GGGGAGAGGCGGTTTGCGTATTGGGCGCTCTTCCGCTTCCTCGCTCACTGACTCGCTGCGCTCGGTCGTT
CGGCTGCGGCGAGCGGTATCAGCTCACTCAAAGGCGGTAATACGGTTATCCACAGAATCAGGGGATAACG
CAGGAAAGAACATGTGAGCAAAAGGCCAGCAAAAGGCCAGGAACCGTAAAAAGGCCGCGTTGCTGGCGTT
TTTCCATAGGCTCCGCCCCCCTGACGAGCATCACAAAAATCGACGCTCAAGTCAGAGGTGGCGAAACCCG
ACAGGACTATAAAGATACCAGGCGTTTCCCCCTGGAAGCTCCCTCGTGCGCTCTCCTGTTCCGACCCTGC
CGCTTACCGGATACCTGTCCGCCTTTCTCCCTTCGGGAAGCGTGGCGCTTTCTCATAGCTCACGCTGTAG
GTATCTCAGTTCGGTGTAGGTCGTTCGCTCCAAGCTGGGCTGTGTGCACGAACCCCCCGTTCAGCCCGAC
CGCTGCGCCTTATCCGGTAACTATCGTCTTGAGTCCAACCCGGTAAGACACGACTTATCGCCACTGGCAG
CAGCCACTGGTAACAGGATTAGCAGAGCGAGGTATGTAGGCGGTGCTACAGAGTTCTTGAAGTGGTGGCC
TAACTACGGCTACACTAGAAGAACAGTATTTGGTATCTGCGCTCTGCTGAAGCCAGTTACCTTCGGAAAA
AGAGTTGGTAGCTCTTGATCCGGCAAACAAACCACCGCTGGTAGCGGTGGTTTTTTTGTTTGCAAGCAGC
AGATTACGCGCAGAAAAAAAGGATCTCAAGAAGATCCTTTGATCTTTTCTACGGGGTCTGACGCTCAGTG
GAACGAAAACTCACGTTAAGGCATTTTGGTCATGAGATTATCAAAAAGGATCTTCACCTAGATCCTTTTA
AATTAAAAATGAAGTTTTAAATCAATCTAAAGTATATATGAGTAAACTTGGTCTGACAGTTACCAATGCT
TAATCAGTGAGGCACCTATCTCAGCGATCTGTCTATTTCGTTCATCCATAGTTGCCTGACTCCCCGTCGT
GTAGATAACTACGATACGGGAGGGCTTACCATCTGGCCCCAGTGCTGCAATGATACCGCGAGACCCACGC
TCACCGGCTCCAGATTTATCAGCAATAAACCAGCCAGCCGGAAGGGCCGAGCGCAGAAGTGGTCCTGCAA
CTTTATCCGCCTCCATCCAGTCTATTAATTGTTGCCGGGAAGCTAGAGTAAGTAGTTCGCCAGTTAATAG
TTTGCGCAACGTTGTTGCCATTGCTACAGGCATCGTGGTGTCACGCTCGTCGTTTGGTATGGCTTCATTC
AGCTCCGGTTCCCAACGATCAAGGCGAGTTACATGATCCCCCATGTTGTGCAAAAAAGCGGTTAGCTCCT
TCGGTCCTCCGATCGTTGTCAGAAGTAAGTTGGCCGCAGTGTTATCACTCATGGTTATGGCAGCACTGCA
TAATTCTCTTACTGTCATGCCATCCGTAAGATGCTTTTCTGTGACTGGTGAGTACTCAACCAAGTCATTC
TGAGAATAGTGTATGCGGCGACCGAGTTGCTCTTGCCCGGCGTCAATACGGGATAATACCGCGCCACATA
GCAGAACTTTAAAAGTGCTCATCATTGGAAAACGTTCTTCGGGGCGAAAACTCTCAAGGATCTTACCGCT
GTTGAGATCCAGTTCGATGTAACCCACTCGTGCACCCAACTGATCTTCAGCATCTTTTACTTTCACCAGC
GTTTCTGGGTGAGCAAAAACAGGAAGGCAAAATGCCGCAAAAAAGGGAATAAGGGCGACACGGAAATGTT
GAATACTCATACTCTTCCTTTTTCAATATTATTGAAGCATTTATCAGGGTTATTGTCTCATGAGCGGATA
CATATTTGAATGTATTTAGAAAAATAAACAAATAGGGGTTCCGCGCACATTTCCCCGAAAAGTGCCACCT
AAATTGTAAGCGTTAATATTTTGTTAAAATTCGCGTTAAATTTTTGTTAAATCAGCTCATTTTTTAACCA
ATAGGCCGAAATCGGCAAAATCCCTTATAAATCAAAAGAATAGACCGAGATAGGGT
[37 nt withheld, positions 12097-12133]
AAAGAACGTGGACTCCAACGTCAAAGG
[49 nt withheld, positions 12161-12209]
T
[86 nt withheld, positions 12211-12296]
GCTGGCTAAGAACTCATCAGCCTCCCCGGTCCATCTACCCACGTACCAATGCACCAATTGGCCACAATGA
CGGCTACTACATGGTGCCATTCCTTCCTCTTTATAGGAATGGAGACTACCTCCTGTCCAACAATGCTCTT
GGATACGAGTACGCCTACCTGTTGGACCCAGGTCATTGCACAACACCAGAAATGCCCTCTGATCTGCAAA
AGACGTGAATATCTGTTCAGACACCCATATCCACTCTGTTCCACACAGGTCAGAGGTTTGTCCAGGAGTT
CTTGACAGAGGTGTAAAAAGTACTCAAAAATTTTACTCAAGTGAAAGTACAAGTACTTAGGGAAAATTTT
ACTCAATTAAAAGTAAAAGTATCTGGCTAGAATCTTACTTGAGTAAAAGTAAAAAAGTACTCCATTAAAA
TTGTACTTGAGTATTAAGGAAGTAAAAGTAAAAGCAAGAAAGAAAACTAGAGATTCTTGTTTAAGCTTTT
AATCTCAAAAAACATTAAATGAAATGCATACAAGGTTTTATCCTGCTTTAGAACTGTTTGTATTTAATTA
TCAAACTATAAGACAGACAATCTAATGCCAGTACACGCTACTCAAAGTTGTAAAACCTCAGATTTAACTT
CAGTAGAAGCTGATTCTCAAAATTGTTAGTGTCAAGCCTAGCTCTTTTGGGGCTGAAAAGCAATCCTGCA
GTGCTGAAAAGCCTCTCACAGGCAGCCGATGCGGGAAGAGGTGTATTAGTCTTGATAGAGAGGCTGCAAA
TAGCAGGAAACGTGAGCAGAGACTCCCTGGTGTCTGAAACACAGGCCAGATGGGCCCT
Features (pLannotate 1.2.2; 22 found; start..end, strand, type, name):
     41..61      +  protein_bind   attB4: mutant version of attB; core recombination site for the Gateway® BP reaction BP Clonase™
   5369..5389    +  protein_bind   attB1: mutant version of attB; core recombination site for the Gateway® BP reaction BP Clonase™
   5395..6831    +  CDS            HyPer-3: improved fluorescent indicator for intracellular H2O2 (Bilan et al., 2013)
   6836..6856    -  protein_bind   attB2: mutant version of attB; core recombination site for the Gateway® BP reaction BP Clonase™
   6859..6993    -  polyA_signal   SV40 poly(A) signal: SV40 polyadenylation signal
   7080..7100    +  CDS            lacZα (fragment): LacZα fragment of β-galactosidase; lacZ fragment
   7116..7250    -  polyA_signal   SV40 poly(A) signal: SV40 polyadenylation signal
   7273..7356    -  CDS            large T antigen (fragment): large T antigen from SV40 (simian virus 40)
   7372..7504    +  polyA_signal   SV40 poly(A) signal: SV40 polyadenylation signal
   7509..7526    +  promoter       T7 promoter (fragment): promoter for bacteriophage T7 RNA polymerase
   7552..8271    -  CDS            EGFP: the original enhanced GFP (Yang et al., 1996) mammalian codon-optimized
   9727..9767    -  misc_feature   MCS (fragment): pBluescript multiple cloning site
   9780..9798    -  promoter       T3 promoter: promoter for bacteriophage T3 RNA polymerase
   9841..9863    -  protein_bind   lac operator (fragment): The lac repressor binds to the lac operator to inhibit transcription in E. coli. This inhibition can be relieved by adding lactose or isopropyl-β-D-thiogalactopyranoside (IPTG). lac repressor encoded by lacI
   9867..9897    -  promoter       lac promoter: promoter for the E. coli lac operon
   9912..9933    -  protein_bind   CAP binding site: CAP binding activates transcription in the presence of cAMP. E. coli catabolite activator protein
   9946..10038   -  CDS            lacI (fragment): lac repressor; lacI; The lac repressor binds to the lac operator to inhibit transcription in E. coli. This inhibition can be relieved by adding lactose or isopropyl-β-D-thiogalactopyranoside (IPTG).
  10221..10809   -  rep_origin     ori: high-copy-number ColE1/pMB1/pBR322/pUC origin of replication
  10980..11840   -  CDS            AmpR: β-lactamase; bla; confers resistance to ampicillin, carbenicillin, and related antibiotics
  11841..11945   -  promoter       AmpR promoter: bla
  11971..12296   -  rep_origin     M13 ori (fragment) (sequence partly withheld): M13 bacteriophage origin of replication; arrow indicates direction of (+) strand synthesis
  12299..12583   +  CDS            tyr (fragment): TYRO_ORYLA - Also known as tyro. Experimental evidence at transcript level: Swiss-Prot protein existence level 2. This is a copper-containing oxidase that functions in the formation of pigments such as melanins and other polyphenolic compounds. From Oryzias latipes (Japanese rice fish) (Japanese killifish).
