[The description below was written by a language model from this plasmid's Addgene catalogue record and pLannotate feature annotations shown in this document.]
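Description:
LR (bact: HyPer) is a roughly 13.1 kb zebrafish transgenesis plasmid assembled by multisite Gateway LR recombination into the pDestTol2pA destination backbone. The catalogue lists it as a "Gateway Donor Vector", but the attB4, attB1 and attB2 sites in the feature table show it is a finished expression clone. It is propagated in E. coli as a high-copy plasmid through a ColE1/pUC-type origin with ampicillin selection (AmpR and its bla promoter). pBluescript-derived remnants are also present, including a partial M13 origin, lac promoter/operator elements and a T3 promoter. The catalogue gives T3 as the promoter, but this element lies in the backbone, far from the payload and on the opposite strand, so it is unlikely to drive expression in animals.

The catalogued insert is zebrafish beta actin 2 (actb2/bactin2). The approximately 5.3 kb unannotated stretch between attB4 and attB1 is where a 5′ entry element would sit. Together with the construct name, this suggests that beta-actin regulatory sequence drives the sensor, rather than an actin–HyPer fusion protein as the "C-terminal tag" field implies, although the record does not state this explicitly. Immediately after attB1 lies the coding sequence for the genetically encoded hydrogen peroxide indicator HyPer (annotated as HyPer-3), followed by attB2 and SV40 polyadenylation signals. A reverse-strand EGFP coding sequence with its own SV40 poly(A) signal is also annotated, perhaps a transgenesis marker, but its promoter is not identified. The Tol2 transposon arms implied by the backbone name are not annotated as such; the medaka tyrosinase fragment may reflect flanking Tol2-derived sequence. The stated use is diffuse, cell-wide visualization of H2O2 production.
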