Addgene plasmid #162069: LR (bact: HyPer)
Purpose: Used for the diffuse visualization of H2O2 production in cells.
Depositing lab: Philipp Niethammer. Publication: Tissue damage detection by osmotic surveillance. Enyedi B, Kala S, Nikolich-Zugich T, Niethammer P. Nat Cell Biol. 2013 Sep;15(9):1123-30. doi: 10.1038/ncb2818. Epub 2013 Aug 11. PubMed 23934216.
Backbone
  Vector backbone: pDestTol2pA
  Backbone manufacturer: Invitrogen
  Backbone size w/o insert (bp): 7903
  Total vector size (bp): 13128
  Vector type: Gateway Donor Vector
Growth in bacteria
  Bacterial resistance: Ampicillin, 100 μg/mL
  Growth temperature: 37°C
  Growth strain: DH5alpha
  Copy number: High Copy
Gene/Insert
  Gene/Insert name: beta actin 2 (alt name: bactin2)
  Species: D. rerio (zebrafish)
  GenBank ID: 57935
  Entrez Gene: actb2 (a.k.a. actbb, bact2, bactin2)
  Promoter: T3
  Tag / fusion protein: HyPer (C terminal on insert)
  Cloning method: Gateway Cloning
  Sequencing primers: 5′ ATTB1; 3′ ATTB3
Terms and licenses: Academic/Nonprofit Terms; Industry Terms: Not Available to Industry
How to cite: LR (bact: HyPer) was a gift from Philipp Niethammer (Addgene plasmid # 162069 ; http://n2t.net/addgene:162069 ; RRID:Addgene_162069)
